>Addgene plasmid #61763 | PP7_mCherry | addgene full sequence | sequence record 243856 | Addgene NGS Result
GCTGAGTAGTGCGCGAGCAAAATTTAAGCTACAACAAGGCAAGGCTTGACCGACAATTGCATGAAGAATC
TGCTTAGGGTTAGGCGTTTTGCGCTGCTTCGCGATGTACGGGCCAGATATACGCGTTGACATTGATTATT
GACTAGTTATTAATAGTAATCAATTACGGGGTCATTAGTTCATAGCCCATATATGGAGTTCCGCGTTACA
TAACTTACGGTAAATGGCCCGCCTGGCTGACCGCCCAACGACCCCCGCCCATTGACGTCAATAATGACGT
ATGTTCCCATAGTAACGCCAATAGGGACTTTCCATTGACGTCAATGGGTGGAGTATTTACGGTAAACTGC
CCACTTGGCAGTACATCAAGTGTATCATATGCCAAGTACGCCCCCTATTGACGTCAATGACGGTAAATGG
CCCGCCTGGCATTATGCCCAGTACATGACCTTATGGGACTTTCCTACTTGGCAGTACATCTACGTATTAG
TCATCGCTATTACCATGGTGATGCGGTTTTGGCAGTACATCAATGGGCGTGGATAGCGGTTTGACTCACG
GGGATTTCCAAGTCTCCACCCCATTGACGTCAATGGGAGTTTGTTTTGGCACCAAAATCAACGGGACTTT
CCAAAATGTCGTAACAACTCCGCCCCATTGACGCAAATGGGCGGTAGGCGTGTACGGTGGGAGGTCTATA
TAAGCAGCGCGTTTTGCCTGTACTGGGTCTCTCTGGTTAGACCAGATCTGAGCCTGGGAGCTCTCTGGCT
AACTAGGGAACCCACTGCTTAAGCCTCAATAAAGCTTGCCTTGAGTGCTTCAAGTAGTGTGTGCCCGTCT
GTTGTGTGACTCTGGTAACTAGAGATCCCTCAGACCCTTTTAGTCAGTGTGGAAAATCTCTAGCAGTGGC
GCCCGAACAGGGACTTGAAAGCGAAAGGGAAACCAGAGGAGCTCTCTCGACGCAGGACTCGGCTTGCTGA
AGCGCGCACGGCAAGAGGCGAGGGGCGGCGACTGGTGAGTACGCCAAAAATTTTGACTAGCGGAGGCTAG
AAGGAGAGAGATGGGTGCGAGAGCGTCAGTATTAAGCGGGGGAGAATTAGATCGCGATGGGAAAAAATTC
GGTTAAGGCCAGGGGGAAAGAAAAAATATAAATTAAAACATATAGTATGGGCAAGCAGGGAGCTAGAACG
ATTCGCAGTTAATCCTGGCCTGTTAGAAACATCAGAAGGCTGTAGACAAATACTGGGACAGCTACAACCA
TCCCTTCAGACAGGATCAGAAGAACTTAGATCATTATATAATACAGTAGCAACCCTCTATTGTGTGCATC
AAAGGATAGAGATAAAAGACACCAAGGAAGCTTTAGACAAGATAGAGGAAGAGCAAAACAAAAGTAAGAC
CACCGCACAGCAAGCGGCCGGCCGCTGATCTTCAGACCTGGAGGAGGAGATATGAGGGACAATTGGAGAA
GTGAATTATATAAATATAAAGTAGTAAAAATTGAACCATTAGGAGTAGCACCCACCAAGGCAAAGAGAAG
AGTGGTGCAGAGAGAAAAAAGAGCAGTGGGAATAGGAGCTTTGTTCCTTGGGTTCTTGGGAGCAGCAGGA
AGCACTATGGGCGCAGCGTCAATGACGCTGACGGTACAGGCCAGACAATTATTGTCTGGTATAGTGCAGC
AGCAGAACAATTTGCTGAGGGCTATTGAGGCGCAACAGCATCTGTTGCAACTCACAGTCTGGGGCATCAA
GCAGCTCCAGGCAAGAATCCTGGCTGTGGAAAGATACCTAAAGGATCAACAGCTCCTGGGGATTTGGGGT
TGCTCTGGAAAACTCATTTGCACCACTGCTGTGCCTTGGAATGCTAGTTGGAGTAATAAATCTCTGGAAC
AGATTTGGAATCACACGACCTGGATGGAGTGGGACAGAGAAATTAACAATTACACAAGCTTAATACACTC
CTTAATTGAAGAATCGCAAAACCAGCAAGAAAAGAATGAACAAGAATTATTGGAATTAGATAAATGGGCA
AGTTTGTGGAATTGGTTTAACATAACAAATTGGCTGTGGTATATAAAATTATTCATAATGATAGTAGGAG
GCTTGGTAGGTTTAAGAATAGTTTTTGCTGTACTTTCTATAGTGAATAGAGTTAGGCAGGGATATTCACC
ATTATCGTTTCAGACCCACCTCCCAACCCCGAGGGGACCCGACAGGCCCGAAGGAATAGAAGAAGAAGGT
GGAGAGAGAGACAGAGACAGATCCATTCGATTAGTGAACGGATCGGCACTGCGTGCGCCAATTCTGCAGA
CAAATGGCAGTATTCATCCACAATTTTAAAAGAAAAGGGGGGATTGGGGGGTACAGTGCAGGGGAAAGAA
TAGTAGACATAATAGCAACAGACATACAAACTAAAGAATTACAAAAACAAATTACAAAAATTCAAAATTT
TCGGGTTTATTACAGGGACAGCAGAGATCCAGTTTGGTTAGTACCGGGCCCGCTCTAGATTGAATTATCA
ACTTTGTATAGAAAAGTTGGCGACTAGTGGCCTCCGCGCCGGGTTTTGGCGCCTCCCGCGGGCGCCCCCC
TCCTCACGGCGAGCGCTGCCACGTCAGACGAAGGGCGCAGCGAGCGTCCTGATCCTTCCGCCCGGACGCT
CAGGACAGCGGCCCGCTGCTCATAAGACTCGGCCTTAGAACCCCAGTATCAGCAGAAGGACATTTTAGGA
CGGGACTTGGGTGACTCTAGGGCACTGGTTTTCTTTCCAGAGAGCGGAACAGGCGAGGAAAAGTAGTCCC
TTCTCGGCGATTCTGCGGAGGGATCTCCGTGGGGCGGTGAACGCCGATGATTATATAAGGACGCGCCGGG
TGTGGCACAGCTAGTTCCGTCGCAGCCGGGATTTGGGTCGCGGTTCTTGTTTGTGGATCGCTGTGATCGT
CACTTACAACTTTGTACAAAAAAGTTGGCACCATGTCGCGGAGGCGGCACAGCTACGAGAACGATGGTGG
ACAACCTCACAAAAGGAGGAAGACGTCTATGCTAGCCTCCAAAACCATCGTTCTTTCGGTCGGCGAGGCT
ACTCGCACTCTGACTGAGATCCAGTCCACCGCAGACCGTCAGATCTTCGAAGAGAAGGTCGGGCCTCTGG
TGGGTCGGCTGCGCCTCACGGCTTCGCTCCGTCAAAACGGAGCCAAGACCGCGTATCGCGTCAACCTAAA
ACTGGATCAGGCGGACGTCGTTGATTCCGGACTTCCGAAAGTGCGCTACACTCAGGTATGGTCGCACGAC
GTGACAATCGTTGCGAATAGCACCGAGGCCTCGCGCAAATCGTTGTACGATTTGACCAAGTCCCTCGTCG
CGACCTCGCAGGTCGAAGATCTTGTCGTCAACCTTGTGCCGCTGGGCCGTTCTTCAACTTTCTTGTACAA
AGTGGGCGTGAGCAAGGGCGAGGAGGATAACATGGCCATCATCAAGGAGTTCATGCGCTTCAAGGTGCAC
ATGGAGGGCTCCGTGAACGGCCACGAGTTCGAGATCGAGGGCGAGGGCGAGGGCCGCCCCTACGAGGGCA
CCCAGACCGCCAAGCTGAAGGTGACCAAGGGTGGCCCCCTGCCCTTCGCCTGGGACATCCTGTCCCCTCA
GTTCATGTACGGCTCCAAGGCCTACGTGAAGCACCCCGCCGACATCCCCGACTACTTGAAGCTGTCCTTC
CCCGAGGGCTTCAAGTGGGAGCGCGTGATGAACTTCGAGGACGGCGGCGTGGTGACCGTGACCCAGGACT
CCTCCCTGCAGGACGGCGAGTTCATCTACAAGGTGAAGCTGCGCGGCACCAACTTCCCCTACGACGGCCC
CGTAATGCAGAAGAAGACCATGGGCTGGGAGGCCTCCTCCGAGCGGATGTACCCCGAGGACGGCGCCCTG
AAGGGCGAGATCAAGCAGAGGCTGAAGCTGAAGGACGGAGGCCACTACGACGCTGAGGTCAAGACCACCT
ACAAGGCCAAGAAGCCCGTGCAGCTGCCCGGCGCCTACAACGTCAACATCAAGTTGGACATCACCTCCCA
CAACGAGGACTACACCATCGTGGAACAGTACGAACGCGCCGAGGGCCGCCACTCCACCGGCGGCATGGAC
GAGCTGTACAAGTAATCAACTTTATTATACATAGTTGATAATTCAAGGGATCTAGGGTGTGGAAAGTCCC
CAGGCTCCCCAGCAGGCAGAAGTATGCAAAGCATCGAGGTCGACGGTATCGATAAGCTCGCTTCACGAGA
TCATGTTTAAGGGTTCCGGTTCCACTAGGTACAATTCGATATCAAGCTTATCGATAATCAACCTCTGGAT
TACAAAATTTGTGAAAGATTGACTGGTATTCTTAACTATGTTGCTCCTTTTACGCTATGTGGATACGCTG
CTTTAATGCCTTTGTATCATGCTATTGCTTCCCGTATGGCTTTCATTTTCTCCTCCTTGTATAAATCCTG
GTTGCTGTCTCTTTATGAGGAGTTGTGGCCCGTTGTCAGGCAACGTGGCGTGGTGTGCACTGTGTTTGCT
GACGCAACCCCCACTGGTTGGGGCATTGCCACCACCTGTCAGCTCCTTTCCGGGACTTTCGCTTTCCCCC
TCCCTATTGCCACGGCGGAACTCATCGCCGCCTGCCTTGCCCGCTGCTGGACAGGGGCTCGGCTGTTGGG
CACTGACAATTCCGTGGTGTTGTCGGGGAAATCATCGTCCTTTCCTTGGCTGCTCGCCTGTGTTGCCACC
TGGATTCTGCGCGGGACGTCCTTCTGCTACGTCCCTTCGGCCCTCAATCCAGCGGACCTTCCTTCCCGCG
GCCTGCTGCCGGCTCTGCGGCCTCTTCCGCGTCTTCGCCTTCGCCCTCAGACGAGTCGGATCTCCCTTTG
GGCCGCCTCCCCGCATCGATACCGTCGACCTCGATCGAGACCTAGAAAAACATGGAGCAATCACAAGTAG
CAATACAGCAGCTACCAATGCTGATTGTGCCTGGCTAGAAGCACAAGAGGAGGAGGAGGTGGGTTTTCCA
GTCACACCTCAGGTACCTTTAAGACCAATGACTTACAAGGCAGCTGTAGATCTTAGCCACTTTTTAAAAG
AAAAGGGGGGACTGGAAGGGCTAATTCACTCCCAACGAAGACAAGATATCCTTGATCTGTGGATCTACCA
CACACAAGGCTACTTCCCTGATTGGCAGAACTACACACCAGGGCCAGGGATCAGATATCCACTGACCTTT
GGATGGTGCTACAAGCTAGTACCAGTTGAGCAAGAGAAGGTAGAAGAAGCCAATGAAGGAGAGAACACCC
GCTTGTTACACCCTGTGAGCCTGCATGGGATGGATGACCCGGAGAGAGAAGTATTAGAGTGGAGGTTTGA
CAGCCGCCTAGCATTTCATCACATGGCCCGAGAGCTGCATCCGGACTGTACTGGGTCTCTCTGGTTAGAC
CAGATCTGAGCCTGGGAGCTCTCTGGCTAACTAGGGAACCCACTGCTTAAGCCTCAATAAAGCTTGCCTT
GAGTGCTTCAAGTAGTGTGTGCCCGTCTGTTGTGTGACTCTGGTAACTAGAGATCCCTCAGACCCTTTTA
GTCAGTGTGGAAAATCTCTAGCAGCATGTGAGCAAAAGGCCAGCAAAAGGCCAGGAACCGTAAAAAGGCC
GCGTTGCTGGCGTTTTTCCATAGGCTCCGCCCCCCTGACGAGCATCACAAAAATCGACGCTCAAGTCAGA
GGTGGCGAAACCCGACAGGACTATAAAGATACCAGGCGTTTCCCCCTGGAAGCTCCCTCGTGCGCTCTCC
TGTTCCGACCCTGCCGCTTACCGGATACCTGTCCGCCTTTCTCCCTTCGGGAAGCGTGGCGCTTTCTCAT
AGCTCACGCTGTAGGTATCTCAGTTCGGTGTAGGTCGTTCGCTCCAAGCTGGGCTGTGTGCACGAACCCC
CCGTTCAGCCCGACCGCTGCGCCTTATCCGGTAACTATCGTCTTGAGTCCAACCCGGTAAGACACGACTT
ATCGCCACTGGCAGCAGCCACTGGTAACAGGATTAGCAGAGCGAGGTATGTAGGCGGTGCTACAGAGTTC
TTGAAGTGGTGGCCTAACTACGGCTACACTAGAAGAACAGTATTTGGTATCTGCGCTCTGCTGAAGCCAG
TTACCTTCGGAAAAAGAGTTGGTAGCTCTTGATCCGGCAAACAAACCACCGCTGGTAGCGGTGGTTTTTT
TGTTTGCAAGCAGCAGATTACGCGCAGAAAAAAAGGATCTCAAGAAGATCCTTTGATCTTTTCTACGGGG
TCTGACGCTCAGTGGAACGAAAACTCACGTTAAGGGATTTTGGTCATGAGATTATCAAAAAGGATCTTCA
CCTAGATCCTTTTAAATTAAAAATGAAGTTTTAAATCAATCTAAAGTATATATGAGTAAACTTGGTCTGA
CAGTTACCAATGCTTAATCAGTGAGGCACCTATCTCAGCGATCTGTCTATTTCGTTCATCCATAGTTGCC
TGACTCCCCGTCGTGTAGATAACTACGATACGGGAGGGCTTACCATCTGGCCCCAGTGCTGCAATGATAC
CGCGAGACCCACGCTCACCGGCTCCAGATTTATCAGCAATAAACCAGCCAGCCGGAAGGGCCGAGCGCAG
AAGTGGTCCTGCAACTTTATCCGCCTCCATCCAGTCTATTAATTGTTGCCGGGAAGCTAGAGTAAGTAGT
TCGCCAGTTAATAGTTTGCGCAACGTTGTTGCCATTGCTACAGGCATCGTGGTGTCACGCTCGTCGTTTG
GTATGGCTTCATTCAGCTCCGGTTCCCAACGATCAAGGCGAGTTACATGATCCCCCATGTTGTGCAAAAA
AGCGGTTAGCTCCTTCGGTCCTCCGATCGTTGTCAGAAGTAAGTTGGCCGCAGTGTTATCACTCATGGTT
ATGGCAGCACTGCATAATTCTCTTACTGTCATGCCATCCGTAAGATGCTTTTCTGTGACTGGTGAGTACT
CAACCAAGTCATTCTGAGAATAGTGTATGCGGCGACCGAGTTGCTCTTGCCCGGCGTCAATACGGGATAA
TACCGCGCCACATAGCAGAACTTTAAAAGTGCTCATCATTGGAAAACGTTCTTCGGGGCGAAAACTCTCA
AGGATCTTACCGCTGTTGAGATCCAGTTCGATGTAACCCACTCGTGCACCCAACTGATCTTCAGCATCTT
TTACTTTCACCAGCGTTTCTGGGTGAGCAAAAACAGGAAGGCAAAATGCCGCAAAAAAGGGAATAAGGGC
GACACGGAAATGTTGAATACTCATACTCTTCCTTTTTCAATATTATTGAAGCATTTATCAGGGTTATTGT
CTCATGAGCGGATACATATTTGAATGTATTTAGAAAAATAAACAAATAGGGGTTCCGCGCACATTTCCCC
GAAAAGTGCCACCTGACGTCGACGGATCGGGAGATCTCCCGATCCCCTATGGTGCACTCTCAGTACAATC
TGCTCTGATGCCGCATAGTTAAGCCAGTATCTGCTCCCTGCTTGTGTGTTGGAGGTC
Features (pLannotate 1.2.2; 26 found; start..end, strand, type, name):
    128..507     +  enhancer       CMV enhancer: human cytomegalovirus immediate early enhancer
    508..707     +  promoter       CMV promoter: human cytomegalovirus (CMV) immediate early promoter
    725..905     +  LTR            5' LTR (truncated): truncated 5' long terminal repeat (LTR) from HIV-1
    952..1077    +  misc_feature   HIV-1 Ψ: packaging signal of human immunodeficiency virus type 1
   1061..1399    +  CDS            HIV-1 gag (fragment): gag protein from human immunodeficiency virus 1; gag
   1574..1807    +  misc_feature   RRE: The Rev response element (RRE) of HIV-1 allows for Rev-dependent mRNA export from the nucleus to the cytoplasm.
   2184..2284    +  CDS            Rev (fragment): human immunodeficiency virus 1 (HIV-1) Rev protein; rev; enhances nuclear export of unspliced and incompletely spliced viral mRNAs
   2334..2451    +  misc_feature   cPPT/CTS: central polypurine tract and central termination sequence of HIV-1
   2519..2539    +  protein_bind   attB4: mutant version of attB; core recombination site for the Gateway® BP reaction BP Clonase™
   2549..2945    +  promoter       UbC promoter: human ubiquitin C promoter
   2947..2964    +  protein_bind   attL1 (fragment): mutant version of attL; recombination site for the Gateway® LR reaction LR Clonase™
   3048..3410    +  CDS            COAT_BPPP7: Experimental evidence at protein level: Swiss-Prot protein existence level 1. Forms the phage shell; binds to the phage RNA. From Pseudomonas phage PP7 (Bacteriophage PP7).
   3418..3435    -  protein_bind   attB2 (fragment): mutant version of attB; core recombination site for the Gateway® BP reaction BP Clonase™
   3438..4144    +  CDS            mCherry (fragment): monomeric derivative of DsRed fluorescent protein (Shaner et al., 2004) mammalian codon-optimized
   4147..4167    -  protein_bind   attB3: mutant version of attB; core recombination site for the Gateway® BP reaction BP Clonase™
   4183..4234    +  promoter       SV40 promoter (fragment): SV40 enhancer and early promoter
   4234..4258    -  misc_feature   MCS (fragment): pBluescript multiple cloning site
   4303..4326    +  misc_feature   MCS (fragment): pBluescript multiple cloning site
   4326..4914    +  misc_feature   WPRE: woodchuck hepatitis virus posttranscriptional regulatory element
   4915..4934    +  misc_feature   MCS (fragment): pBluescript multiple cloning site
   4936..5436    +  CDS            nef (fragment): NEF_HV1LA - Experimental evidence at protein level: Swiss-Prot protein existence level 1. Extracellular Nef protein targets CD4(+) T-lymphocytes for apoptosis by interacting with CXCR4 surface receptors. From Human immunodeficiency virus type 1 group M subtype B (isolate Lai) (HIV-1).
   5443..5623    +  LTR            5' LTR (truncated): truncated 5' long terminal repeat (LTR) from HIV-1
   5685..6273    -  rep_origin     ori: high-copy-number ColE1/pMB1/pBR322/pUC origin of replication
   6444..7304    -  CDS            AmpR: β-lactamase; bla; confers resistance to ampicillin, carbenicillin, and related antibiotics
   7305..7409    -  promoter       AmpR promoter: bla
   7468..7520    -  misc_feature   bom (fragment): basis of mobility region from pBR322
