[The description below was written by a language model from this plasmid's Addgene catalogue record and pLannotate feature annotations shown in this document.]
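Description:
PP7_mCherry is a lentiviral mammalian expression plasmid of about 7.5 kb that expresses the coat protein of Pseudomonas phage PP7 fused at its C terminus to the red fluorescent protein mCherry. It is propagated in bacteria through a high-copy ColE1/pUC-type origin with ampicillin resistance (AmpR under its own bla promoter). The record lists no selectable marker for mammalian cells, so transduced cells would have to be identified by their red fluorescence.

The transfer-vector architecture follows a Tat-independent layout. A CMV enhancer/promoter sits upstream of a truncated HIV-1 5' LTR and drives genomic RNA production in packaging cells. It is followed by the Ψ packaging signal with a gag fragment, the Rev response element for nuclear export of the unspliced RNA, and the cPPT/CTS, which aids nuclear import of the reverse-transcribed genome. The payload was assembled by Gateway recombination, as shown by attB4, attL1-derived, attB2 and attB3 scars that flank a human ubiquitin C promoter, the PP7 coat protein coding sequence and mCherry in turn. A WPRE downstream enhances transcript stability and expression, and a nef fragment and a second truncated LTR close the proviral unit.

PP7 coat protein binds PP7 RNA stem-loops with high affinity, so the fluorescent fusion serves to label and image transcripts engineered to carry PP7 hairpin arrays in living cells; the associated study concerns transcription kinetics and RNA processing. Repository sequencing found an S136Y substitution in mCherry, which the depositing laboratory considers to have no effect on function.
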