Addgene plasmid #61763: PP7_mCherry
Purpose: Expresses PP7 coat protein fused to mCherry
Depositing lab: Daniel Larson. Depositing organization: National Cancer Institute (NCI). Publication: Kinetic competition during the transcription cycle results in stochastic RNA processing. Coulon A, Ferguson ML, de Turris V, Palangat M, Chow CC, Larson DR. Elife. 2014 Oct 1;3. doi: 10.7554/eLife.03939. PubMed 25271374.
Backbone
  Vector backbone: Lentiviral vector
  Backbone size w/o insert (bp): 4997
  Total vector size (bp): 7549
  Vector type: Mammalian Expression, Lentiviral
  Selectable markers: None
Growth in bacteria
  Bacterial resistance: Ampicillin, 100 μg/mL
  Growth temperature: 37°C
  Growth strain: Stbl3
  Copy number: High Copy
Gene/Insert
  Gene/Insert name: PP7 coat protein fused to mCherry (alt name: PP7 coat protein)
  Species: Psuedomonas Phage PP7
  Insert size (bp): 1107
  Promoter: Ubc promoter
  Tag / fusion protein: mCherry (C terminal on insert)
  Cloning method: Gateway Cloning
  Sequencing primers: 5′ CCGGGCCCGCTCTAGATTGAAT
Terms and licenses: Academic/Nonprofit Terms; Industry Terms: Not Available to Industry
Depositor comments: Note: Addgene's quality control sequencing finds an S136Y amino acid residue substitution in mCherry. The depositing laboratory is confident that the gene product is fully functional and has used it routinely.
How to cite: PP7_mCherry was a gift from Daniel Larson (Addgene plasmid # 61763 ; http://n2t.net/addgene:61763 ; RRID:Addgene_61763)
