>Addgene plasmid #61763 | PP7_mCherry | addgene partial sequence | sequence record 104353 | cPPT-F 5'-gggaaagaatagtagacataatag-3'
CAAACTAAAGAATTACAAAAACAAATTACAAAAATTCAAAATTTTCGGGTTTATTACAGGGACAGCAGAG
ATCCAGTTTGGTTAGTACCGGGCCCGCTCTAGATTGAATTATCAACTTTGTATAGAAAAGTTGGCGACTA
GTGGCCTCCGCGCCGGGTTTTGGCGCCTCCCGCGGGCGCCCCCCTCCTCACGGCGAGCGCTGCCACGTCA
GACGAAGGGCGCAGCGAGCGTCCTGATCCTTCCGCCCGGACGCTCAGGACAGCGGCCCGCTGCTCATAAG
ACTCGGCCTTAGAACCCCAGTATCAGCAGAAGGACATTTTAGGACGGGACTTGGGTGACTCTAGGGCACT
GGTTTTCTTTCCAGAGAGCGGAACAGGCGAGGAAAAGTAGTCCCTTCTCGGCGATTCTGCGGAGGGATCT
CCGTGGGGCGGTGAACGCCGATGATTATATAAGGACGCGCCGGGTGTGGCACAGCTAGTTCCGTCGCAGC
CGGGATTTGGGTCGCGGTTCTTGTTTGTGGATCGCTGTGATCGTCACTTACAACTTTGTACAAAAAAGTT
GGCACCATGTCGCGGAGGCGGCACAGCTACGAGAACGATGGTGGACAACCTCACAAAAGGAGGAAGACGT
CTATGCTAGCCTCCAAAACCATCGTTCTTTCGGTCGGCGAGGCTACTCGCACTCTGACTGAGATCCAGTC
CACCGCAGACCGTCAGATCTTCGAAGAGAAGGTCGGGCCTCTGGTGGGTCGGCTGCGCCTCACGGCTTCG
CTCCGTCAAAACGGAGCCAAGACCGCGTATCGCGTCAACCTAAAACTGGATCAGGCGGACGTCGTTGATT
CCGGACTTCCGAAAGTGCGCTACACTCAGGTATGGTCGCACGACGTGACAATCGTTGCGAATAGCACCGA
GGCCTCGCGCAAATCGTTGTACGATTTGACCAAGTCCCTCGTCGCGACCTCGCAGGTCGAAGATCTTGTC
GTCAACCTTGTGCCGCTGGGCCGT
