>Addgene plasmid #61763 | PP7_mCherry | addgene partial sequence | sequence record 104354 | WPRE-R 5'-CATAGCGTAAAAGGAGCAACA-3'
GTCAATCTTTCACAAATTTTGTAATCCAGAGGTTGATTATCGATAAGCTTGATATCGAATTGTACCTAGT
GGAACCGGAACCCTTAAACATGATCTCGTGAAGCGAGCTTATCGATACCGTCGACCTCGATGCTTTGCAT
ACTTCTGCCTGCTGGGGAGCCTGGGGACTTTCCACACCCTAGATCCCTTGAATTATCAACTATGTATAAT
AAAGTTGATTACTTGTACAGCTCGTCCATGCCGCCGGTGGAGTGGCGGCCCTCGGCGCGTTCGTACTGTT
CCACGATGGTGTAGTCCTCGTTGTGGGAGGTGATGTCCAACTTGATGTTGACGTTGTAGGCGCCGGGCAG
CTGCACGGGCTTCTTGGCCTTGTAGGTGGTCTTGACCTCAGCGTCGTAGTGGCCTCCGTCCTTCAGCTTC
AGCCTCTGCTTGATCTCGCCCTTCAGGGCGCCGTCCTCGGGGTACATCCGCTCGGAGGAGGCCTCCCAGC
CCATGGTCTTCTTCTGCATTACGGGGCCGTCGTAGGGGAAGTTGGTGCCGCGCAGCTTCACCTTGTAGAT
GAACTCGCCGTCCTGCAGGGAGGAGTCCTGGGTCACGGTCACCACGCCGCCGTCCTCGAAGTTCATCACG
CGCTCCCACTTGAAGCCCTCGGGGAAGGACAGCTTCAAGTAGTCGGGGATGTCGGCGGGGTGCTTCACGT
AGGCCTTGGAGCCGTACATGAACTGAGGGGACAGGATGTCCCAGGCGAAGGGCAGGGGGCCACCCTTGGT
CACCTTCAGCTTGGCGGTCTGGGTGCCCTCGTAGGGGCGGCCCTCGCCCTCGCCCTCGATCTCGAACTCG
TGGCCGTTCACGGAGCCCTCCATGTGCACCTTGAAGCGCATGAACTCCTTGATGATGGCCATGTTATCCT
CCTCGCCCTTGCTCACGCCCACTTTGTACAAGAAAGTTGAAGAAC
